Addgene plasmid #29036: pEMS1107
Purpose: Expression of the reporter gene under the control of the MiniPromoter in this plasmid has not been tested
Depositing lab: Elizabeth Simpson. Depositing organization: University of British Columbia. Publication: A regulatory toolbox of MiniPromoters to drive selective expression in the brain. Portales-Casamar E, Swanson DJ, Liu L, de Leeuw CN, Banks KG, Ho Sui SJ, Fulton DL, Ali J, Amirabbasi M, Arenillas DJ, Babyak N, Black SF, Bonaguro RJ, Brauer E, Candido TR, Castellarin M, Chen J, Chen Y, Cheng JC, Chopra V, Docking TR, Dreolini L, D'Souza CA, Flynn EK, Glenn R, Hatakka K, Hearty TG, Imanian B, Jiang S, Khorasan-zadeh S, Komljenovic I, Laprise S, Liao NY, Lim JS, Lithwick S, Liu F, Liu J, Lu M, McConechy M, McLeod AJ, Milisavljevic M, Mis J, O'Connor K, Palma B, Palmquist DL, Schmouth JF, Swanson MI, Tam B, Ticoll A, Turner JL, Varhol R, Vermeulen J, Watkins RF, Wilson G, Wong BK, Wong SH, Wong TY, Yang GS, Ypsilanti AR, Jones SJ, Holt RA, Goldowitz D, Wasserman WW, Simpson EM. Proc Natl Acad Sci U S A. 2010 Sep 21. 107(38):16589-94. 10.1073/pnas.1009158107 PubMed 20807748.
Backbone
  Vector backbone: pEMS1302
  Backbone size w/o insert (bp): 17451
  Vector type: Pleiades Promoter Project [sic, Pleaides Plieades]
Growth in bacteria
  Bacterial resistance: Ampicillin, 100 μg/mL
  Growth temperature: 37°C
  Growth strain: DH5alpha
  Growth instructions: DH10B
  Copy number: High Copy
Gene/Insert
  Gene/Insert name: Ple172 (alt names: RAMP3; receptor activity modifying protein 3)
  Species: H. sapiens (human)
  Insert size (bp): 2546
  Entrez Gene: RAMP3
  Tag / fusion protein: EGFP-Cre-NLS (C terminal on backbone)
  Cloning method: Restriction Enzyme; 5′ cloning site FseI (unknown if destroyed); 3′ cloning site FseI (unknown if destroyed)
  Sequencing primers: 5′ Unknown
Terms and licenses: Academic/Nonprofit Terms; Industry Terms: Not Available to Industry
How to cite: pEMS1107 was a gift from Elizabeth Simpson (Addgene plasmid # 29036 ; http://n2t.net/addgene:29036 ; RRID:Addgene_29036)
