[The description below was written by a language model from this plasmid's Addgene catalogue record.]
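Description:
pEMS1107 is a Pleiades Promoter Project plasmid built on the large pEMS1302 backbone (about 17.5 kb without insert). It carries the human MiniPromoter Ple172, a 2,546 bp regulatory sequence designed from the RAMP3 (receptor activity modifying protein 3) locus. The plasmid is maintained in E. coli as a high-copy construct under ampicillin selection. The record does not give a feature table, so the origin of replication and the other backbone elements, which must account for much of its considerable size, are not specified here.

The MiniPromoter was inserted by restriction cloning at an FseI site, used at both the 5′ and 3′ ends, and it is not recorded whether those sites survived. This places Ple172 upstream of a backbone-encoded EGFP-Cre-NLS reporter. The reporter is a fusion of green fluorescent protein to Cre recombinase with a nuclear localisation signal. Promoter activity could therefore be read out directly as nuclear fluorescence, or indirectly and permanently through Cre-mediated recombination of loxP-flanked targets in cells where the promoter is active. Although the catalogue lists the reporter as a C-terminal tag, Ple172 is a regulatory element rather than a coding sequence, so the arrangement is best understood as a promoter driving the reporter.

The construct belongs to a collection of compact human-derived promoters intended to drive selective, region- or cell-type-restricted expression in the brain. The depositor explicitly notes that reporter expression under the control of this MiniPromoter has not been tested, so its specificity and strength remain unvalidated.
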