>Addgene plasmid #29036 | pEMS1107 | addgene partial sequence | sequence record 41376 | EGFP-N 5'-CGTCGCCGTCCAGCTCGACCAG-3'
TGCTCACCATGGTGGCGGCGAAGTTCCTATACCTTTTGAAGAATAGGAACTTCGGCGCGCCACGCGTGGC
CGGCCCCGCAGCTGGGTCACGCTCGGTCCCGCTGGGGGCGCGGCTGGGGGACGCCCGGTTGGGGTTGGGG
TGGGGCGGGGCCTCAGGGGGTCCGCCCTCAGGCCGCACCCCCAGACCACGCCTGCGGCCGTGCCCCGTTG
CCTCCAGATGTGGGGTGCAGTCCCTGCAGGCGCGCCGGGTGGGAGGGATGGGGGCGGCTGGAGTCTCAGC
GGGGTGAGAGGGGGGCGAGGGCAGGGTTTCGAGCTGGGGACAAGCTGGGGTAAGGTGGGGTGCCGGCTGA
TGGGCTCTGAGGGCGGGGCTGGGGTGCTGAGCTGCAAAGGA
