>Addgene plasmid #29036 | pEMS1107 | addgene partial sequence | sequence record 42416 | pEMS1307-fwd 5'-ccgcacgtctaagaaaccat-3'
GGCGTATCACGAGGCCCTTTCGTCTTCAAGAATTAATTCCGATCATATTCAATAACCCTTAATGAATTCG
AGCTCCTAGGCCGGCCGAGACCTATTCCAACTACCAGAGGGAGCTGGGGCCCGGGGGGCCAGGAGGGAAC
ACATGTTCTGTGTGGCTGGTGGGGGGCAGTGGGGAGGAGTGAGAGGTGTTGGCAGGACAAGGAGTTCGGG
TTAGGTGCACAGCTGCCCTTAGAGCCCTCAGGGCCAAATGGAGAAGCCAGAGGGTTCCAGGAATGCCATT
CCTCCAGGCTCACCAGCCCCAGAGGCAAGGAATGTAGGGTTCTTCTTGCGCCCAGGGGAAGGTTGTTGGC
CCCTGGCTTGCCTGGCTCCAGCCTATCATCTTCTAAGATGCACAGGCTCTTTCACTCCCCAGCAGCTCCT
GTGTGCCCAGGATTGATGGGGAAATGAGGCCCCGGGTTGTGGTCATCTGGAGCACACTGTCCCCACTCCT
GGTCCTATGGGGTCAGCTGGGTCAGGATTTTCTCCAAAACTCTGAGTAAAGACAGGGATGGAGGAGGCCA
TGCTATTCCACAGGTGTGTCCTGGTCTTGTGGTGACTGCCACAGGCCCTGGGTACATGACCTGCCTTCAG
CCCTTGCAATCAGGGTCACGGCCTGGCAGTAGACACAACTCCCTGGGAGTTTGTTGGGGCATGGTTGGTT
CCATGGAGGAGAGGTGTTGGAACCCAACTCTGTAGAATGGCCAGGGCTTCCCCACTGCAGAGCCAGGGTG
GGGAGTCCAGGAAAGGGAGCATTGCTCCCTGGTGCAGGCTTGGGGGAACTGGCTGCCCCC
